Addgene plasmid #109579: p3E-RhoAb
Purpose: Multisite gateway vector for 3' tagging with RhoAb
Depositing lab: Rob Parton. Publication: In vivo cell biological screening identifies an endocytic capture mechanism for T-tubule formation. Hall TE, Martel N, Ariotti N, Xiong Z, Lo HP, Ferguson C, Rae J, Lim YW, Parton RG. Nat Commun. 2020 Jul 24;11(1):3711. doi: 10.1038/s41467-020-17486-w. PubMed 32709891.
Backbone
  Vector backbone: pDEST-actc1b-mKate2-ccdb
  Vector type: Zebrafish plasmids
Growth in bacteria
  Bacterial resistance: Kanamycin, 50 μg/mL
  Growth temperature: 37°C
  Growth strain: DH5alpha
  Copy number: High Copy
Gene/Insert
  Gene/Insert name: RhoAb
  Species: D. rerio (zebrafish)
  Entrez Gene: rhoab (a.k.a. arha, rhoa, MGC92206, MGC114074, MGC174716, zgc:92206, wu:fj42e08)
  Cloning method: Gateway Cloning
Terms and licenses: Academic/Nonprofit Terms; Industry Terms: Not Available to Industry
How to cite: p3E-RhoAb was a gift from Rob Parton (Addgene plasmid # 109579 ; http://n2t.net/addgene:109579 ; RRID:Addgene_109579)
