[The description below was written by a language model from this plasmid's Addgene catalogue record and pLannotate feature annotations shown in this document.]
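Description:
p3E-RhoAb is a 3,220 nt MultiSite Gateway 3' entry clone carrying the zebrafish (Danio rerio) rhoab coding sequence, intended for placing RhoAb at the 3' position of a three-fragment Gateway assembly so that it becomes fused to the C-terminal end of whatever is supplied from the middle entry clone. It is propagated in E. coli as a high-copy plasmid through a ColE1/pUC-type origin and selected with kanamycin via an aph(3')-Ia (KanR) gene. The remaining annotated elements are typical of the pDONR-style entry-clone skeleton: rrnB T1 and T2 transcription terminators that insulate the insert from read-through, a T7 promoter next to the cloning region, and short lacI and lacZα remnants with no functional role.

The payload is a 576 nt rhoab open reading frame, encoding a Rho-family small GTPase that links membrane receptor signalling to focal adhesion and actin stress fibre assembly. It is flanked by an attR2 site on one side and by sequence annotated as attB3 core plus an attL fragment on the other, consistent with the attR2/attL3 arrangement expected of a 3' entry clone. These sites allow an LR Clonase reaction to combine it with a 5' promoter entry clone, a middle entry clone such as a fluorescent protein, and a destination vector. No eukaryotic promoter, tag or polyadenylation signal is annotated in this plasmid, so expression depends on the assembled product. The catalogue lists the backbone as pDEST-actc1b-mKate2-ccdb, but neither sequence record shows an actc1b promoter, mKate2 or ccdB; that entry may describe the intended destination vector rather than this plasmid. The depositor and sequencing-derived records are the same length and carry matching features in a different rotation. The construct belongs to a zebrafish toolkit for in vivo localisation of tagged proteins.
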