Features (pLannotate 1.2.2; 11 found; start..end, strand, type, name):
    121..213     +  CDS            lacI (fragment): lac repressor; lacI; The lac repressor binds to the lac operator to inhibit transcription in E. coli. This inhibition can be relieved by adding lactose or isopropyl-β-D-thiogalactopyranoside (IPTG).
    268..295     -  terminator     rrnB T2 terminator: transcription terminator T2 from the E. coli rrnB gene
    427..470     +  terminator     rrnB T1 terminator: Escherichia coli rrnB; transcription terminator T1 from the E. coli rrnB gene
    517..553     -  CDS            lacZα (fragment): LacZα fragment of β-galactosidase; lacZ fragment
    624..747     -  protein_bind   attR2: mutant version of attR; recombination site for the Gateway® LR reaction LR Clonase™
    750..1325    +  CDS            rhoab: RHOAB_DANRE - Experimental evidence at protein level: Swiss-Prot protein existence level 1. Regulates a signal transduction pathway linking plasma membrane receptors to the assembly of focal adhesions and actin stress fibers. From Danio rerio (Zebrafish) (Brachydanio rerio).
   1329..1349    -  protein_bind   attB3: mutant version of attB; core recombination site for the Gateway® BP reaction BP Clonase™
   1340..1425    -  protein_bind   attL1 (fragment): mutant version of attL; recombination site for the Gateway® LR reaction LR Clonase™
   1462..1480    -  promoter       T7 promoter: promoter for bacteriophage T7 RNA polymerase
   1614..2423    +  CDS            KanR: aminoglycoside phosphotransferase; aph(3')-Ia; confers resistance to kanamycin in bacteria or G418 (Geneticin®) in eukaryotes
   2570..3158    +  rep_origin     ori: high-copy-number ColE1/pMB1/pBR322/pUC origin of replication
>Addgene plasmid #109579 | p3E-RhoAb | depositor full sequence | sequence record 206516 | Full Sequence
CTTTCCTGCGTTATCCCCTGATTCTGTGGATAACCGTATTACCGCCTTTGAGTGAGCTGATACCGCTCGC
CGCAGCCGAACGACCGAGCGCAGCGAGTCAGTGAGCGAGGAAGCGGAAGAGCGCCCAATACGCAAACCGC
CTCTCCCCGCGCGTTGGCCGATTCATTAATGCAGCTGGCACGACAGGTTTCCCGACTGGAAAGCGGGCAG
TGAGCGCAACGCAATTAATACGCGTACCGCTAGCCAGGAAGAGTTTGTAGAAACGCAAAAAGGCCATCCG
TCAGGATGGCCTTCTGCTTAGTTTGATGCCTGGCAGTTTATGGCGGGCGTCCTGCCCGCCACCCTCCGGG
CCGTTGCTTCACAACGTTCAAATCCGCTCCCGGCGGATTTGTCCTACTCAGGAGAGCGTTCACCGACAAA
CAACAGATAAAACGAAAGGCCCAGTCTTCCGACTGAGCCTTTCGTTTTATTTGATGCCTGGCAGTTCCCT
ACTCTCGCGTTAACGCTAGCATGGATGTTTTCCCAGTCACGACGTTGTAAAACGACGGCCAGTCTTAAGC
TCGGGCCCTGCAGCTCTAGAGCTCGAATTCTACAGGTCACTAATACCATCTAAGTAGTTGGTTCATAGTG
ACTGCATATGTTGTGTTTTACAGTATTATGTAGTCTGTTTTTTATGCAAAATCTAATTTAATATATTGAT
ATTTATATCATTTTACGTTTCTCGTTCAACTTTCTTGTACAAAGTGGCTGCAGCAATTCGCAAGAAGCTG
GTGATTGTAGGAGATGGAGCATGCGGGAAAACATGTTTGCTTATTGTGTTCAGTAAAGACCAGTTTCCTG
AAGTCTACGTACCAACAGTGTTTGAAAACTATGTTGCCGACATTGAAGTTGACAGCAAACAGGTGGAACT
CGCTCTGTGGGATACTGCAGGGCAGGAGGACTACGACAGGCTTCGTCCTCTTTCATACCCAGACACCGAT
GTCATTCTTATGTGTTTCTCTATTGACAGTCCTGACAGTTTAGAGAATATTCCGGAGAAGTGGACGCCTG
AGGTCAAACACTTTTGTCCAAACGTTCCAATCATCCTTGTGGGAAACAAAAAAGACCTGCGCAATGATGA
ACACACACGCAGGGAACTGACCAAGATGAAGCAGGAGCCAGTTAAAGCAGAGGAAGGGAGAGACATGGCC
AATCGAATTGGAGCATTTGGTTATATGGAATGTTCTGCCAAAACAAAAGACGGTGTTCGGGAGGTGTTTG
AAATGGCCACTAGAGCGGCGCTGCAGGCACGCAGGGGAAAGAAGAGCAACAAATGCTGTCTGCTGTGACA
ACTTTATTATACAAAGTTGGCATTATAAAAAAGCATTGCTTATCAATTTGTTGCAACGAACAGGTCACTA
TCAGTCAAAATAAAATCATTATTTGGAGCTCCATGGTAGCGTTAACGCGGCCGCGATATCCCCTATAGTG
AGTCGTATTACATGGTCATAGCTGTTTCCTGGCAGCTCTGGCCCGTGTCTCAAAATCTCTGATGTTACAT
TGCACAAGATAAAAATATATCATCATGAACAATAAAACTGTCTGCTTACATAAACAGTAATACAAGGGGT
GTTATGAGCCATATTCAACGGGAAACGTCGAGGCCGCGATTAAATTCCAACATGGATGCTGATTTATATG
GGTATAAATGGGCTCGCGATAATGTCGGGCAATCAGGTGCGACAATCTATCGCTTGTATGGGAAGCCCGA
TGCGCCAGAGTTGTTTCTGAAACATGGCAAAGGTAGCGTTGCCAATGATGTTACAGATGAGATGGTCAGA
CTAAACTGGCTGACGGAATTTATGCCTCTTCCGACCATCAAGCATTTTATCCGTACTCCTGATGATGCAT
GGTTACTCACCACTGCGATCCCCGGAAAAACAGCATTCCAGGTATTAGAAGAATATCCTGATTCAGGTGA
AAATATTGTTGATGCGCTGGCAGTGTTCCTGCGCCGGTTGCATTCGATTCCTGTTTGTAATTGTCCTTTT
AACAGCGATCGCGTATTTCGTCTCGCTCAGGCGCAATCACGAATGAATAACGGTTTGGTTGATGCGAGTG
ATTTTGATGACGAGCGTAATGGCTGGCCTGTTGAACAAGTCTGGAAAGAAATGCATAAACTTTTGCCATT
CTCACCGGATTCAGTCGTCACTCATGGTGATTTCTCACTTGATAACCTTATTTTTGACGAGGGGAAATTA
ATAGGTTGTATTGATGTTGGACGAGTCGGAATCGCAGACCGATACCAGGATCTTGCCATCCTATGGAACT
GCCTCGGTGAGTTTTCTCCTTCATTACAGAAACGGCTTTTTCAAAAATATGGTATTGATAATCCTGATAT
GAATAAATTGCAGTTTCATTTGATGCTCGATGAGTTTTTCTAATCAGAATTGGTTAATTGGTTGTAACAC
TGGCAGAGCATTACGCTGACTTGACGGGACGGCGCAAGCTCATGACCAAAATCCCTTAACGTGAGTTACG
CGTCGTTCCACTGAGCGTCAGACCCCGTAGAAAAGATCAAAGGATCTTCTTGAGATCCTTTTTTTCTGCG
CGTAATCTGCTGCTTGCAAACAAAAAAACCACCGCTACCAGCGGTGGTTTGTTTGCCGGATCAAGAGCTA
CCAACTCTTTTTCCGAAGGTAACTGGCTTCAGCAGAGCGCAGATACCAAATACTGTCCTTCTAGTGTAGC
CGTAGTTAGGCCACCACTTCAAGAACTCTGTAGCACCGCCTACATACCTCGCTCTGCTAATCCTGTTACC
AGTGGCTGCTGCCAGTGGCGATAAGTCGTGTCTTACCGGGTTGGACTCAAGACGATAGTTACCGGATAAG
GCGCAGCGGTCGGGCTGAACGGGGGGTTCGTGCACACAGCCCAGCTTGGAGCGAACGACCTACACCGAAC
TGAGATACCTACAGCGTGAGCATTGAGAAAGCGCCACGCTTCCCGAAGGGAGAAAGGCGGACAGGTATCC
GGTAAGCGGCAGGGTCGGAACAGGAGAGCGCACGAGGGAGCTTCCAGGGGGAAACGCCTGGTATCTTTAT
AGTCCTGTCGGGTTTCGCCACCTCTGACTTGAGCGTCGATTTTTGTGATGCTCGTCAGGGGGGCGGAGCC
TATGGAAAAACGCCAGCAACGCGGCCTTTTTACGGTTCCTGGCCTTTTGCTGGCCTTTTGCTCACATGTT
