Features (pLannotate 1.2.2; 12 found; start..end, strand, type, name):
      1..124     -  protein_bind   attR2: mutant version of attR; recombination site for the Gateway® LR reaction LR Clonase™
    127..702     +  CDS            rhoab: RHOAB_DANRE - Experimental evidence at protein level: Swiss-Prot protein existence level 1. Regulates a signal transduction pathway linking plasma membrane receptors to the assembly of focal adhesions and actin stress fibers. From Danio rerio (Zebrafish) (Brachydanio rerio).
    706..726     -  protein_bind   attB3: mutant version of attB; core recombination site for the Gateway® BP reaction BP Clonase™
    717..802     -  protein_bind   attL1 (fragment): mutant version of attL; recombination site for the Gateway® LR reaction LR Clonase™
    839..857     -  promoter       T7 promoter: promoter for bacteriophage T7 RNA polymerase
    991..1800    +  CDS            KanR: aminoglycoside phosphotransferase; aph(3')-Ia; confers resistance to kanamycin in bacteria or G418 (Geneticin®) in eukaryotes
   1947..2535    +  rep_origin     ori: high-copy-number ColE1/pMB1/pBR322/pUC origin of replication
   2718..2810    +  CDS            lacI (fragment): lac repressor; lacI; The lac repressor binds to the lac operator to inhibit transcription in E. coli. This inhibition can be relieved by adding lactose or isopropyl-β-D-thiogalactopyranoside (IPTG).
   2865..2892    -  terminator     rrnB T2 terminator: transcription terminator T2 from the E. coli rrnB gene
   3024..3067    +  terminator     rrnB T1 terminator: Escherichia coli rrnB; transcription terminator T1 from the E. coli rrnB gene
   3114..3150    -  CDS            lacZα (fragment): LacZα fragment of β-galactosidase; lacZ fragment
   3188..3217    -  protein_bind   attP2 (fragment): mutant version of attP; recombination site for the Gateway® BP reaction BP Clonase™
>Addgene plasmid #109579 | p3E-RhoAb | addgene full sequence | sequence record 222108 | Addgene NGS Result
CATAGTGACTGCATATGTTGTGTTTTACAGTATTATGTAGTCTGTTTTTTATGCAAAATCTAATTTAATA
TATTGATATTTATATCATTTTACGTTTCTCGTTCAACTTTCTTGTACAAAGTGGCTGCAGCAATTCGCAA
GAAGCTGGTGATTGTAGGAGATGGAGCATGCGGGAAAACATGTTTGCTTATTGTGTTCAGTAAAGACCAG
TTTCCTGAAGTCTACGTACCAACAGTGTTTGAAAACTATGTTGCCGACATTGAAGTTGACAGCAAACAGG
TGGAACTCGCTCTGTGGGATACTGCAGGGCAGGAGGACTACGACAGGCTTCGTCCTCTTTCATACCCAGA
CACCGATGTCATTCTTATGTGTTTCTCTATTGACAGTCCTGACAGTTTAGAGAATATTCCGGAGAAGTGG
ACGCCTGAGGTCAAACACTTTTGTCCAAACGTTCCAATCATCCTTGTGGGAAACAAAAAAGACCTGCGCA
ATGATGAACACACACGCAGGGAACTGACCAAGATGAAGCAGGAGCCAGTTAAAGCAGAGGAAGGGAGAGA
CATGGCCAATCGAATTGGAGCATTTGGTTATATGGAATGTTCTGCCAAAACAAAAGACGGTGTTCGGGAG
GTGTTTGAAATGGCCACTAGAGCGGCGCTGCAGGCACGCAGGGGAAAGAAGAGCAACAAATGCTGTCTGC
TGTGACAACTTTATTATACAAAGTTGGCATTATAAAAAAGCATTGCTTATCAATTTGTTGCAACGAACAG
GTCACTATCAGTCAAAATAAAATCATTATTTGGAGCTCCATGGTAGCGTTAACGCGGCCGCGATATCCCC
TATAGTGAGTCGTATTACATGGTCATAGCTGTTTCCTGGCAGCTCTGGCCCGTGTCTCAAAATCTCTGAT
GTTACATTGCACAAGATAAAAATATATCATCATGAACAATAAAACTGTCTGCTTACATAAACAGTAATAC
AAGGGGTGTTATGAGCCATATTCAACGGGAAACGTCGAGGCCGCGATTAAATTCCAACATGGATGCTGAT
TTATATGGGTATAAATGGGCTCGCGATAATGTCGGGCAATCAGGTGCGACAATCTATCGCTTGTATGGGA
AGCCCGATGCGCCAGAGTTGTTTCTGAAACATGGCAAAGGTAGCGTTGCCAATGATGTTACAGATGAGAT
GGTCAGACTAAACTGGCTGACGGAATTTATGCCTCTTCCGACCATCAAGCATTTTATCCGTACTCCTGAT
GATGCATGGTTACTCACCACTGCGATCCCCGGAAAAACAGCATTCCAGGTATTAGAAGAATATCCTGATT
CAGGTGAAAATATTGTTGATGCGCTGGCAGTGTTCCTGCGCCGGTTGCATTCGATTCCTGTTTGTAATTG
TCCTTTTAACAGCGATCGCGTATTTCGTCTCGCTCAGGCGCAATCACGAATGAATAACGGTTTGGTTGAT
GCGAGTGATTTTGATGACGAGCGTAATGGCTGGCCTGTTGAACAAGTCTGGAAAGAAATGCATAAACTTT
TGCCATTCTCACCGGATTCAGTCGTCACTCATGGTGATTTCTCACTTGATAACCTTATTTTTGACGAGGG
GAAATTAATAGGTTGTATTGATGTTGGACGAGTCGGAATCGCAGACCGATACCAGGATCTTGCCATCCTA
TGGAACTGCCTCGGTGAGTTTTCTCCTTCATTACAGAAACGGCTTTTTCAAAAATATGGTATTGATAATC
CTGATATGAATAAATTGCAGTTTCATTTGATGCTCGATGAGTTTTTCTAATCAGAATTGGTTAATTGGTT
GTAACACTGGCAGAGCATTACGCTGACTTGACGGGACGGCGCAAGCTCATGACCAAAATCCCTTAACGTG
AGTTACGCGTCGTTCCACTGAGCGTCAGACCCCGTAGAAAAGATCAAAGGATCTTCTTGAGATCCTTTTT
TTCTGCGCGTAATCTGCTGCTTGCAAACAAAAAAACCACCGCTACCAGCGGTGGTTTGTTTGCCGGATCA
AGAGCTACCAACTCTTTTTCCGAAGGTAACTGGCTTCAGCAGAGCGCAGATACCAAATACTGTTCTTCTA
GTGTAGCCGTAGTTAGGCCACCACTTCAAGAACTCTGTAGCACCGCCTACATACCTCGCTCTGCTAATCC
TGTTACCAGTGGCTGCTGCCAGTGGCGATAAGTCGTGTCTTACCGGGTTGGACTCAAGACGATAGTTACC
GGATAAGGCGCAGCGGTCGGGCTGAACGGGGGGTTCGTGCACACAGCCCAGCTTGGAGCGAACGACCTAC
ACCGAACTGAGATACCTACAGCGTGAGCTATGAGAAAGCGCCACGCTTCCCGAAGGGAGAAAGGCGGACA
GGTATCCGGTAAGCGGCAGGGTCGGAACAGGAGAGCGCACGAGGGAGCTTCCAGGGGGAAACGCCTGGTA
TCTTTATAGTCCTGTCGGGTTTCGCCACCTCTGACTTGAGCGTCGATTTTTGTGATGCTCGTCAGGGGGG
CGGAGCCTATGGAAAAACGCCAGCAACGCGGCCTTTTTACGGTTCCTGGCCTTTTGCTGGCCTTTTGCTC
ACATGTTCTTTCCTGCGTTATCCCCTGATTCTGTGGATAACCGTATTACCGCCTTTGAGTGAGCTGATAC
CGCTCGCCGCAGCCGAACGACCGAGCGCAGCGAGTCAGTGAGCGAGGAAGCGGAAGAGCGCCCAATACGC
AAACCGCCTCTCCCCGCGCGTTGGCCGATTCATTAATGCAGCTGGCACGACAGGTTTCCCGACTGGAAAG
CGGGCAGTGAGCGCAACGCAATTAATACGCGTACCGCTAGCCAGGAAGAGTTTGTAGAAACGCAAAAAGG
CCATCCGTCAGGATGGCCTTCTGCTTAGTTTGATGCCTGGCAGTTTATGGCGGGCGTCCTGCCCGCCACC
CTCCGGGCCGTTGCTTCACAACGTTCAAATCCGCTCCCGGCGGATTTGTCCTACTCAGGAGAGCGTTCAC
CGACAAACAACAGATAAAACGAAAGGCCCAGTCTTCCGACTGAGCCTTTCGTTTTATTTGATGCCTGGCA
GTTCCCTACTCTCGCGTTAACGCTAGCATGGATGTTTTCCCAGTCACGACGTTGTAAAACGACGGCCAGT
CTTAAGCTCGGGCCCTGCAGCTCTAGAGCTCGAATTCTACAGGTCACTAATACCATCTAAGTAGTTGGTT
